Addgene plasmid #39534: pEGFP-Akt-AH(R25C)
Depositing lab: Julian Downward. Depositing organization: Cancer Research UK. Publication: Akt/PKB localisation and 3' phosphoinositide generation at sites of epithelial cell-matrix and cell-cell interaction. Watton SJ, Downward J. Curr Biol. 1999 Apr 22;9(8):433-6. 10.1016/S0960-9822(99)80192-4 PubMed 10226029.
Backbone
  Vector backbone: pEGFP-C1
  Backbone manufacturer: Clontech
  Backbone size w/o insert (bp): 4700
  Vector type: Mammalian Expression
Growth in bacteria
  Bacterial resistance: Kanamycin, 50 μg/mL
  Growth temperature: 37°C
  Growth strain: DH5alpha
  Copy number: Unknown
Gene/Insert
  Gene/Insert name: Akt(R25C) (PH domain only)
  Species: M. musculus (mouse)
  Insert size (bp): 500
  Mutation: PH domain only with R25C mutation
  Entrez Gene: Akt1 (a.k.a. Akt, LTR-akt, PKB, PKB/Akt, PKBalpha, Rac)
  Tag / fusion protein: HA (N terminal on insert); 6G linker (N terminal on insert); EGFP (N terminal on backbone)
  Cloning method: Restriction Enzyme; 5′ cloning site SalI (not destroyed); 3′ cloning site BamHI (not destroyed)
  Sequencing primers: 5′ EGFP-C
Terms and licenses: Academic/Nonprofit Terms; Industry Terms: Not Available to Industry
How to cite: pEGFP-Akt-AH(R25C) was a gift from Julian Downward (Addgene plasmid # 39534 ; http://n2t.net/addgene:39534 ; RRID:Addgene_39534)
