[The description below was written by a language model from this plasmid's Addgene catalogue record.]
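Description:
pEGFP-Akt-AH(R25C) is a mammalian expression plasmid built on the Clontech pEGFP-C1 backbone (about 4.7 kb without insert), in which a protein of interest is fused to the C-terminus of EGFP. It is propagated in E. coli under kanamycin selection; the record lists the copy number as unknown and provides no feature table, so the promoter, origin and other backbone elements are not explicitly stated. The standard pEGFP-C1 design drives expression from a CMV immediate-early promoter and uses a kanamycin/neomycin resistance cassette that can also permit G418 selection in mammalian cells.

The insert, roughly 500 bp and cloned between SalI and BamHI sites that both remain intact, encodes only the pleckstrin homology (PH, or "Akt homology") domain of mouse Akt1 (PKB alpha), carrying an R25C substitution. The encoded fusion has EGFP at the N-terminus, contributed by the backbone, while an HA epitope tag and a six-glycine flexible linker are recorded as N-terminal additions to the PH domain. The Akt PH domain binds 3' phosphoinositides produced by PI 3-kinase, so a GFP-tagged version acts as a live-cell reporter that moves to membranes where these lipids accumulate. R25C is generally known as a mutation that disrupts this lipid binding, which makes the construct most plausibly a non-binding negative control for the corresponding wild-type PH domain probe. This fits the associated study of Akt localisation and 3' phosphoinositide generation at epithelial cell-matrix and cell-cell contacts, although the record does not spell out this role. The HA tag additionally allows antibody-based detection of the fusion.
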