>Addgene plasmid #39534 | pEGFP-Akt-AH(R25C) | addgene partial sequence | sequence record 51095 | EGFP-C 5'-CATGGTCCTGCTGGAGTTCGTG-3'
GAGCTGTCAGGGTGGAGGTGGAGGAGGCGTCGACATGTACCCATACGATGTTCCAGATTACGCTTCTAGA
ATGAACGACGTAGCCATTGTGAAGGAGGGCTGGCTGCACAAACGAGGGGAATATATTAAAACCTGGAGGC
CTTGCTACTTCCTCCTCAAGAACGATGGCACCTTTATTGGCTACAAGGAACGGCCTCAGGATGTGGATCA
GCGAGAGTCCCCACTCAACAACTTCTCAGTGGCACAATGCCAGCTGATGAAGACAGAGCGGCCAAGGCCC
AACACCTTTATCATCCGCTGCCTGCAGTGGACCACAGTCATTGAGCGCACCTTCCATGTGGAAACGCCTG
AGGAGCGGGAAGAATGGGCCACCGCCATTCAGACTGTGGCCGATGGACTCAAGAGGCAGGAAGAAGAGAC
GATGGACTTCCGATCAGGCTCACCCAGTGACAACTCAGGGGCTGAAGAGATGGAGGTGTCCCTGGCCAAG
CCCAAGCACCGTGTGACCATGTGAGGATCCACCGGATCTAGATAACTGATCATAATCAGCCATACCACAT
TTGTAGAGGTTTTACTTGCTTTAAAAAACCTCCCACACCTCCCCCTGAACCTGAAACATAAAATGAATGC
AATTGTTGTTGTTAACTTGTTTATTGCAGCTTATAATGGTTACAAATAAAGCAATAGCATCACAAATTTC
ACAAATAAAGCATTTTTTTCACTGCATTCTAGTTGTGGTTTGTCCAAACTCATCAATGTATCTTAAGTAC
TAAATTGTAAGCGTTAATATTTTGTTAAAATTCGCGTTAAATTTTTGTTAAATCAGCTCATTTTTTAACC
AATAGGCCGAAATCGGCAAATCCCTTATAAATCAAAAGAATAGACCGAGATAGGTTGATGTG
